>Addgene plasmid #66111 | pLenti-Rac1-2G | addgene full sequence | sequence record 352770 | Addgene NGS Result
GCACCACCCCGGTGAACAGCTCCTCGCCCTTGCTCACCATGCCACCGCTGCCACCCTTGTACAGCTCGTC
CATGCCGAGAGTGATCATGGCGGCCGCCCCTTTAGTAGAACCTTCACCAGAACCAGGTTTACCAGAACCA
GAAGTCCCTTTAGTAGAACCTTCACCAGAACCAGGTTTACCAGAACCAGAAGTCCCTTTAGTAGAACCTT
CACCAGAACCAGGTTTACCAGAACCAGAAGTCCCTTTAGTAGAACCTTCACCAGAACCAGGTTTACCAGA
ACCAGAAGTCCCGGGAGCTGACTTATCTGTAAAGCTCATGTATTTCTGGCTGTTGGATGTCTTCTTCGAG
TTGTAAAACTCCAACACATCCAGAACAGCCTGCGGGTTTTTCTTCTGCTCCGACTTAGTGATATTTGATG
TCTGAAGCAAGCGGGCCCACTGCTCTGGCATTCCCGTAAACTCCCCTGTGACAGCATCAAAACCGACATG
AATTGTGTGTTCAAAATCTGAAGGGAGAGAAATCTCTGGCCGCTCTTTCTCTTTTCCGGAGTTGCGGGCC
ACGGCGCTCTCGTAAACGGTCACCTTGTTGTAGTCCTTGTCGTGGTTCAGGATCTCGATGCGGTGGTCCA
CAAAGTGATAGTCGGGCAGCTTCACCGCCTTCTTGGCCCTGTAGATGGTCTTGAAGTCAACGCGGTGGTG
GCCGCCGCCCTCCAGCAGCAGCTTGTGCTTGACGTCGCCCTTCAGCACGCCGTCGCGCACGTACATCCTC
TCGGTGGAGGCGTCCCAGCCGGTGGTCTTCTTCTGCATCACGGGGCCGTTGGGGGGGAAGTTCTCGCCCT
TGAGGTGTATCTCGTAGATGAAGGAGTCCTCCTCCATGGAGATGTCGGACTTCACCTTCACGATGCCCTT
GTCCTCGAAGGTCATGGTGCGCTCCCAAGAGTAGCCCTCGGGGAAGGACTGCTTGAAGTAGTTGGGGATG
TCGTCGGGGTACTTGGTGAAGGCCCTGTTGCCGTAGGCGAACGCGGTGGTCAGAATGTCGTAGGAGAAGG
GCAGGGGGGCTCCCTCCTTCACCTCCAGGTTGATGGTGTTGGTGCCGTCGTAGGGCTTGCCCTCGCCCTC
GCCCTCGATCACGAAGGCGTGGCCATTCACGTTGCCCTCCATCTTCAGCTTGATCTTCATGTCGGGCTTG
ATTACGCCCATTGTGGTCTCCTCGCCCTTGCTCACCATTCCTCCGCTAGCACCCTTGTACAGCTCGTCCA
TGCCGTCGGTGGAGGATCCTGAGCCAAGATCCTCCTCTGATATTAGTTTCTGCTCCCCGCTCCCGTGATG
GTGGTGATGGTGTGCCATGGTATATCTCCTTTGATTGTATCTAGAGTCGGTGTCTTCTATGGAGGTCAAA
ACAGCGTGGATGGCGTCTCCAGGCGATCTGACGGTTCACTAAACGAGCTCTGCTTATATAGACCTCCCAC
CGTACACGCCTACCGCCCATTTGCGTCAATGGGGCGGAGTTGTTACGACATTTTGGAAAGTCCCGTTGAT
TTTGGTGCCAAAACAAACTCCCATTGACGTCAATGGGGTGGAGACTTGGAAATCCCCGTGAGTCAAACCG
CTATCCACGCCCATTGATGTACTGCCAAAACCGCATCACCATGGTAATAGCGATGACTAATACGTAGATG
TACTGCCAAGTAGGAAAGTCCCATAAGGTCATGTACTGGGCATAATGCCAGGCGGGCCATTTACCGTCAT
TGACGTCAATAGGGGGCGTACTTGGCATATGATACACTTGATGTACTGCCAAGTGGGCAGTTTACCGTAA
ATACTCCACCCATTGACGTCAATGGAAAGTCCCTATTGGCGTTACTATGGGAACATACGTCATTATTGAC
GTCAATGGGCGGGGGTCGTTGGGCGGTCAGCCAGGCGGGCCATTTACCGTAAGTTATGTAACGCGGAACT
CCCAAGCTTATCGATGCATGGGGTCGTGCGCTCCTTTCGGTCGGGCGCTGCGGGTCGTGGGGCGGGCGTC
AGGCACCGGGCTTGCGGGTCATGCACCAGGTGCGCGGTCCTTCGGGCACCTCGACGTCGGCGGTGACGGT
GAAGCCGAGCCGCTCGTAGAAGGGGAGGTTGCGGGGCGCGGAGGTCTCCAGGAAGGCGGGCACCCCGGCG
CGCTCGGCCGCCTCCACTCCGGGGAGCACGACGGCGCTGCCCAGACCCTTGCCCTGGTGGTCGGGCGAGA
CGCCGACGGTGGCCAGGAACCACGCGGGCTCCTTGGGCCGGTGCGGCGCCAGGAGGCCTTCCATCTGTTG
CTGCGCGGCCAGCCGGGAACCGCTCAACTCGGCCATGCGCGGGCCGATCTCGGCGAACACCGCCCCCGCT
TCGACGCTCTCCGGCGTGGTCCAGACCGCCACCGCGGCGCCGTCGTCCGCGACCCACACCTTGCCGATGT
CGAGCCCGACGCGCGTGAGGAAGAGTTCTTGCAGCTCGGTGACCCGCTCGATGTGGCGGTCCGGATCGAC
GGTGTGGCGCGTGGCGGGGTAGTCGGCGAACGCGGCGGCGAGGGTGCGTACGGCCCTGGGGACGTCGTCG
CGGGTGGCGAGGCGCACCGTGGGCTTGTACTCGGTCATGGTAAGCTTTTTGCAAAAGCCTAGGCCTCCAA
AAAAGCCTCCTCACTACTTCTGGAATAGCTCAGAGGCCGAGGCGGCCTCGGCCTCTGCATAAATAAAAAA
AATTAGTCAGCCATGGGGCGGAGAATGGGCGGAACTGGGCGGAGTTAGGGGCGGGATGGGCGGAGTTAGG
GGCGGGACTATGGTTGCTGACTAATTGAGATGCATGCTTTGCATACTTCTGCCTGCTGGGGAGCCTGGGG
ACTTTCCACACCTGGTTGCTGACTAATTGAGATGCATGCTTTGCATACTTCTGCCTGCTGGGGAGCCTGG
GGACTTTCCACACCCTAACTGACACACATTCCACAGGGTCGATAAAATTTTGAATTTTGTAATTTGTTTT
TGTAATTCTTTAGTTTGTATGTCTGTTGCTATTATGTCTACTATTCTTTCCCCTGCACTGTACCCCCCAA
TCCCCCCTTTTCTTTTAAAAGTTAACCGATACCGTCGAGATCCGTTCACTAATCGAATGGATCTGTCTCT
GTCTCTCTCTCCACCTTCTTCTTCTATTCCTTCGGGCCTGTCGGGTCCCCTCGGGGTTGGGAGGTGGGTC
TGAAACGATAATGGTGAATATCCCTGCCTAACTCTATTCACTATAGAAAGTACAGCAAAAACTATTCTTA
AACCTACCAAGCCTCCTACTATCATTATGAATAATTTTATATACCACAGCCAATTTGTTATGTTAAACCA
ATTCCACAAACTTGCCCATTTATCTAATTCCAATAATTCTTGTTCATTCTTTTCTTGCTGGTTTTGCGAT
TCTTCAATTAAGGAGTGTATTAAGCTTGTGTAATTGTTAATTTCTCTGTCCCACTCCATCCAGGTCGTGT
GATTCCAAATCTGTTCCAGAGATTTATTACTCCAACTAGCATTCCAAGGCACAGCAGTGGTGCAAATGAG
TTTTCCAGAGCAACCCCAAATCCCCAGGAGCTGTTGATCCTTTAGGTATCTTTCCACAGCCAGGATTCTT
GCCTGGAGCTGCTTGATGCCCCAGACTGTGAGTTGCAACAGATGCTGTTGCGCCTCAATAGCCCTCAGCA
AATTGTTCTGCTGCTGCACTATACCAGACAATAATTGTCTGGCCTGTACCGTCAGCGTCATTGACGCTGC
GCCCATAGTGCTTCCTGCTGCTCCCAAGAACCCAAGGAACAAAGCTCCTATTCCCACTGCTCTTTTTTCT
CTCTGCACCACTCTTCTCTTTGCCTTGGTGGGTGCTACTCCTAATGGTTCAATTTTTACTACTTTATATT
TATATAATTCACTTCTCCAATTGTCCCTCATATCTCCTCCTCCAGGTCTGAAGATCAGCGGCCGCTTGCT
GTGCGGTGGTCTTACTTTTGTTTTGCTCTTCCTCTATCTTGTCTAAAGCTTCCTTGGTGTCTTTTATCTC
TATCCTTTGATGCACACAATAGAGGGTTGCTACTGTATTATATAATGATCTAAGTTCTTCTGATCCTGTC
TGAAGGGATGGTTGTAGCTGTCCCAGTATTTGTCTACAGCCTTCTGATGTTTCTAACAGGCCAGGATTAA
CTGCGAATCGTTCTAGCTCCCTGCTTGCCCATACTATATGTTTTAATTTATATTTTTTCTTTCCCCCTGG
CCTTAACCGAATTTTTTCCCATCGCGATCTAATTCTCCCCCGCTTAATACTGACGCTCTCGCACCCATCT
CTCTCCTTCTAGCCTCCGCTAGTCAAAATTTTTGGCGTACTCACCAGTCGCCGCCCCTCGCCTCTTGCCG
TGCGCGCTTCAGCAAGCCGAGTCCTGCGTCGAGAGAGCTCCTCTGGTTTCCCTTTCGCTTTCAAGTCCCT
GTTCGGGCGCCACTGCTAGAGATTTTCCACACTGACTAAAAGGGTCTGAGGGATCTCTAGTTACCAGAGT
CACACAACAGACGGGCACACACTACTTGAAGCACTCAAGGCAAGCTTTATTGAGGCTTAAGCAGTGGGTT
CCCTAGTTAGCCAGAGAGCTCCCAGGCTCAGATCTGGTCTAACCAGAGAGACCCGTTTATGTATCGAGCT
AGGCACTTAAATACAATATCTCTGCAATGCGGCAATTCAGTGGTTCGTCCAATCCATGTCAGACCCGTCT
GTTGCCTTCCTAATAAGGCACGATCGTACCACCTTACTTCCACCAATCGGCATGCACGGTGCTTTTTCTC
TCCTTGTAAGGCATGTTGCTAACTCATCGTTACCATGTTGCAAGACTACAAGAGTATTGCATAAGACTAC
ATTAAGCTTGCAGCTCCAGCTTTTGTTCCCTTTAGTGAGGGTTAATTGCGCGCTTGGCGTAATCATGGTC
ATAGCTGTTTCCTGTGTGAAATTGTTATCCGCTCACAATTCCACACAACATACGAGCCGGAAGCATAAAG
TGTAAAGCCTGGGGTGCCTAATGAGTGAGCTAACTCACATTAATTGCGTTGCGCTCACTGCCCGCTTTCC
AGTCGGGAAACCTGTCGTGCCAGCTGCATTAATGAATCGGCCAACGCGCGGGGAGAGGCGGTTTGCGTAT
TGGGCGCTCTTCCGCTTCCTCGCTCACTGACTCGCTGCGCTCGGTCGTTCGGCTGCGGCGAGCGGTATCA
GCTCACTCAAAGGCGGTAATACGGTTATCCACAGAATCAGGGGATAACGCAGGAAAGAACATGTGAGCAA
AAGGCCAGCAAAAGGCCAGGAACCGTAAAAAGGCCGCGTTGCTGGCGTTTTTCCATAGGCTCCGCCCCCC
TGACGAGCATCACAAAAATCGACGCTCAAGTCAGAGGTGGCGAAACCCGACAGGACTATAAAGATACCAG
GCGTTTCCCCCTGGAAGCTCCCTCGTGCGCTCTCCTGTTCCGACCCTGCCGCTTACCGGATACCTGTCCG
CCTTTCTCCCTTCGGGAAGCGTGGCGCTTTCTCATAGCTCACGCTGTAGGTATCTCAGTTCGGTGTAGGT
CGTTCGCTCCAAGCTGGGCTGTGTGCACGAACCCCCCGTTCAGCCCGACCGCTGCGCCTTATCCGGTAAC
TATCGTCTTGAGTCCAACCCGGTAAGACACGACTTATCGCCACTGGCAGCAGCCACTGGTAACAGGATTA
GCAGAGCGAGGTATGTAGGCGGTGCTACAGAGTTCTTGAAGTGGTGGCCTAACTACGGCTACACTAGAAG
AACAGTATTTGGTATCTGCGCTCTGCTGAAGCCAGTTACCTTCGGAAAAAGAGTTGGTAGCTCTTGATCC
GGCAAACAAACCACCGCTGGTAGCGGTGGTTTTTTTGTTTGCAAGCAGCAGATTACGCGCAGAAAAAAAG
GATCTCAAGAAGATCCTTTGATCTTTTCTACGGGGTCTGACGCTCAGTGGAACGAAAACTCACGTTAAGG
GATTTTGGTCATGAGATTATCAAAAAGGATCTTCACCTAGATCCTTTTAAATTAAAAATGAAGTTTTAAA
TCAATCTAAAGTATATATGAGTAAACTTGGTCTGACAGTTACCAATGCTTAATCAGTGAGGCACCTATCT
CAGCGATCTGTCTATTTCGTTCATCCATAGTTGCCTGACTCCCCGTCGTGTAGATAACTACGATACGGGA
GGGCTTACCATCTGGCCCCAGTGCTGCAATGATACCGCGAGACCCACGCTCACCGGCTCCAGATTTATCA
GCAATAAACCAGCCAGCCGGAAGGGCCGAGCGCAGAAGTGGTCCTGCAACTTTATCCGCCTCCATCCAGT
CTATTAATTGTTGCCGGGAAGCTAGAGTAAGTAGTTCGCCAGTTAATAGTTTGCGCAACGTTGTTGCCAT
TGCTACAGGCATCGTGGTGTCACGCTCGTCGTTTGGTATGGCTTCATTCAGCTCCGGTTCCCAACGATCA
AGGCGAGTTACATGATCCCCCATGTTGTGCAAAAAAGCGGTTAGCTCCTTCGGTCCTCCGATCGTTGTCA
GAAGTAAGTTGGCCGCAGTGTTATCACTCATGGTTATGGCAGCACTGCATAATTCTCTTACTGTCATGCC
ATCCGTAAGATGCTTTTCTGTGACTGGTGAGTACTCAACCAAGTCATTCTGAGAATAGTGTATGCGGCGA
CCGAGTTGCTCTTGCCCGGCGTCAATACGGGATAATACCGCGCCACATAGCAGAACTTTAAAAGTGCTCA
TCATTGGAAAACGTTCTTCGGGGCGAAAACTCTCAAGGATCTTACCGCTGTTGAGATCCAGTTCGATGTA
ACCCACTCGTGCACCCAACTGATCTTCAGCATCTTTTACTTTCACCAGCGTTTCTGGGTGAGCAAAAACA
GGAAGGCAAAATGCCGCAAAAAAGGGAATAAGGGCGACACGGAAATGTTGAATACTCATACTCTTCCTTT
TTCAATATTATTGAAGCATTTATCAGGGTTATTGTCTCATGAGCGGATACATATTTGAATGTATTTAGAA
AAATAAACAAATAGGGGTTCCGCGCACATTTCCCCGAAAAGTGCCACCTAAATTGTAAGCGTTAATATTT
TGTTAAAATTCGCGTTAAATTTTTGTTAAATCAGCTCATTTTTTAACCAATAGGCCGAAATCGGCAAAAT
CCCTTATAAATCAAAAGAATAGACCGAGATAGGGT
[37 nt withheld, positions 7246-7282]
AAAGAACGTGGACTCCAACGTCAAAGG
[49 nt withheld, positions 7310-7358]
T
[91 nt withheld, positions 7360-7450]
G
[124 nt withheld, positions 7452-7575]
CCCATTCGCCATTCAGGCTGCGCAACTGTTGGGAAGGGCGATCGGTGCGGGCCTCTTCGCTATTACGCCA
GCTGGCGAAAGGGGGATGTGCTGCAAGGCGATTAAGTTGGGTAACGCCAGGGTTTTCCCAGTCACGACGT
TGTAAAACGACGGCCAGTGAGCGCGCGTAATACGACTCACTATAGGGCGAATTGGGTACGTCCCTAGGCC
TCCAAAAAAGCCTCCTCACTACTTCTGGAATAGCTCAGAGGCCGAGGCGGCCTCGGCCTCTGCATAAATA
AAAAAAATTAGTCAGCCATGGGGCGGAGAATGGGCGGAACTGGGCGGAGTTAGGGGCGGGATGGGCGGAG
TTAGGGGCGGGATAGCTAGAGCCAGACATGATAAGATACATTGATGAGTTTGGACAAACCACAACTAGAA
TGCAGTGAAAAAAATGCTTTATTTGTGAAATTTGTGATGCTATTGCTTTATTTGTAACCATTATAAGCTG
CAATAAACAAGTTCCTCTCACTCTCTGATATTCATTTCTTTGCAAGTTATAAATACTGAATAATAAGATG
ACATGAACTACTACTGCTAGAGATTTTCCACACTGACTAAAAGGGTCTGAGGGATCTCTAGTTACCAGAG
TCACACAACAGACGGGCACACACTACTTGAAGCACTCAAGGCAAGCTTTATTGAGGCTTAAGCAGTGGGT
TCCCTAGTTAGCCAGAGAGCTCCCAGGCTCAGATCTGGTCTAACCAGAGAGACCCAGTACAAGCAAAAAG
CAGATCTTGTCTTCGTTGGGAGTGAATTAGCCCTTCCAGTCCCCCCTTTTCTTTTAAAAAGTGGCTAAGA
TCTACAGCTGCCTTGTAAGTCATTGGTCTTAAAGGTACCGAGCTCGAATTAATTCCAGGCGGGGAGGCGG
CCCAAAGGGAGATCCGACTCGTCTGAGGGCGAAGGCGAAGACGCGGAAGAGGCCGCAGAGCCGGCAGCAG
GCCGCGGGAAGGAAGGTCCGCTGGATTGAGGGCCGAAGGGACGTAGCAGAAGGACGTCCCGCGCAGAATC
CAGGTGGCAACACAGGCGAGCAGCCATGGAAAGGACGTCAGCTTCCCCGACAACACCACGGAATTGTCAG
TGCCCAACAGCCGAGCCCCTGTCCAGCAGCGGGCAAGGCAGGCGGCGATGAGTTCCGCCGTGGCAATAGG
GAGGGGGAAAGCGAAAGTCCCGGAAAGGAGCTGACAGGTGGTGGCAATGCCCCAACCAGTGGGGGTTGCG
TCAGCAAACACAGTGCACACCACGCCACGTTGCCTGACAACGGGCCACAACTCCTCATAAAGAGACAGCA
ACCAGGATTTATACAAGGAGGAGAAAATGAAAGCCATACGGGAAGCAATAGCATGATACAAAGGCATTAA
AGCAGCGTATCCACATAGCGTAAAAGGAGCAACATAGTTAAGAATACCAGTCAATCTTTCACAAATTTTG
TAATCCAGAGGTTGATTGTCGACGAATTCTGGTGCTCGAGTCACAACAGCAGGCATTTTCTCTTCCTCTT
CTTCACGGGAGGCGGGCA
[531 nt withheld, positions 9134-9664]
GGTACCCCCGGCGGCGGTCACGAACTCCAGCAGGACCATGTGATCGCGCTTCTCGTTGGGGTCTTTGCTC
AGGGCGGACTGGTAGCTCAGGTAGTGGTTGTCGGGCAGCAGCACGGGGCCGTCGCCGATGGGGGTGTTCT
GCTGGTAGTGGTCGGCGAGCTGCACGCCGCCGTCCTCGATGTTGTGGCGGATCTTGAAGTTGGCCTTGAT
GCCGTTCTTCTGCTTGTCGGCGGTGATATAGACGTTGTGGCTGTTGTAGTTGTACTCCAGCTTGTGCCCC
AGGATGTTGCCGTCCTCCTTGAAGTCGATGCCCTTCAGCTCGATGCGGTTCACCAGGGTGTCGCCCTCGA
ACTTCACCTCGGCGCGGGTCTTGTAGTTGCCGTCGTCCTTGAAGAAGATGGTGCGCTCCTGGACGTAGCC
TTCGGGCATGGCGGACTTGAAGAAGTCGTGCTGCTTCATGTGGTCGGGGTAGCGGGCGAAGCACATCAGG
CCGTAGCCCAGGGTGGTCACGAGGGTGGGCCAGGGCACGGGCAGCTTGCCGGTGGTGCAGATCAGCTTCA
GGGTCAGCTTGCCGTAGGTGGCATCGCCCTCGCCCTCGCCGGACACGCTGAACTTGTGGCCGTTTACGTC
GCCGTCCAGCTCGACCAGGATGG
Features (pLannotate 1.2.2; 33 found; start..end, strand, type, name):
     56..86      -  CDS            VC155 (fragment): C-terminal fragment of mVenus for use in bimolecular fluorescence complementation (BiFC) (Kodama and Hu, 2010)
    269..589     -  CDS            Pak2 (fragment): PAK2_MOUSE - Experimental evidence at protein level: Swiss-Prot protein existence level 1. Serine/threonine protein kinase that plays a role in a variety of different signaling pathways including cytoskeleton regulation, cell motility, cell cycle progression, apoptosis or proliferation. Acts as downstream effector of the small GTPases CDC42 and RAC1. Activation by the binding of active CDC42 and RAC1 results in a conformational change and a subsequent autophosphorylation on several serine and/or threonine residues. Full-length PAK2 stimulates cell survival and cell growth. Phosphorylates MAPK4
    548..1228    -  CDS            mTFP1: mTFP1 is a basic (constitutively fluorescent) cyan fluorescent protein published in 2006, derived from Clavularia sp.. It has low acid sensitivity.
   1244..1274    -  CDS            mTFP1 (fragment): monomeric teal (cyan) fluorescent protein (Ai et al., 2006) mammalian codon-optimized
   1446..1649    -  promoter       CMV promoter: human cytomegalovirus (CMV) immediate early promoter
   1650..1953    -  enhancer       CMV enhancer: human cytomegalovirus immediate early enhancer
   2029..2628    -  CDS            PuroR: puromycin N-acetyltransferase; pac from Streptomyces alboniger; confers resistance to puromycin
   2638..2967    -  promoter       SV40 promoter: SV40 enhancer and early promoter
   2984..3100    -  misc_feature   cPPT/CTS: central polypurine tract and central termination sequence of HIV-1
   3119..3219    -  CDS            Rev (fragment): human immunodeficiency virus 1 (HIV-1) Rev protein; rev; enhances nuclear export of unspliced and incompletely spliced viral mRNAs
   3596..3829    -  misc_feature   RRE: The Rev response element (RRE) of HIV-1 allows for Rev-dependent mRNA export from the nucleus to the cytoplasm.
   3975..4338    -  CDS            HIV-1 gag (fragment): gag protein from human immunodeficiency virus 1; gag
   4322..4447    -  misc_feature   HIV-1 Ψ: packaging signal of human immunodeficiency virus type 1
   4494..4674    -  LTR            5' LTR (truncated): truncated 5' long terminal repeat (LTR) from HIV-1
   4675..4901    -  promoter       RSV promoter: Rous sarcoma virus enhancer/promoter
   4929..4947    -  promoter       T3 promoter: promoter for bacteriophage T3 RNA polymerase
   4992..5008    -  protein_bind   lac operator: The lac repressor binds to the lac operator to inhibit transcription in E. coli. This inhibition can be relieved by adding lactose or isopropyl-β-D-thiogalactopyranoside (IPTG). lac repressor encoded by lacI
   5016..5046    -  promoter       lac promoter: promoter for the E. coli lac operon
   5061..5082    -  protein_bind   CAP binding site: CAP binding activates transcription in the presence of cAMP. E. coli catabolite activator protein
   5095..5187    -  CDS            lacI (fragment): lac repressor; lacI; The lac repressor binds to the lac operator to inhibit transcription in E. coli. This inhibition can be relieved by adding lactose or isopropyl-β-D-thiogalactopyranoside (IPTG).
   5370..5958    -  rep_origin     ori: high-copy-number ColE1/pMB1/pBR322/pUC origin of replication
   6129..6989    -  CDS            AmpR: β-lactamase; bla; confers resistance to ampicillin, carbenicillin, and related antibiotics
   6990..7094    -  promoter       AmpR promoter: bla
   7147..7575    -  rep_origin     f1 ori (sequence partly withheld): f1 bacteriophage origin of replication; arrow indicates direction of (+) strand synthesis
   7580..7735    -  CDS            lacZα (fragment): LacZα fragment of β-galactosidase; lacZ fragment
   7743..7761    +  promoter       T7 promoter: promoter for bacteriophage T7 RNA polymerase
   7782..7917    -  rep_origin     SV40 ori: SV40 origin of replication
   7957..8078    -  polyA_signal   SV40 poly(A) signal: SV40 polyadenylation signal
   8150..8383    -  LTR            3' LTR (ΔU3): self-inactivating 3' long terminal repeat (LTR) from HIV-1
   8385..8453    -  CDS            nef (fragment): NEF_HV1Z2 - Experimental evidence at protein level: Swiss-Prot protein existence level 1. Extracellular Nef protein targets CD4(+) T-lymphocytes for apoptosis by interacting with CXCR4 surface receptors. From Human immunodeficiency virus type 1 group M subtype D (isolate Z2/CDC-Z34) (HIV-1).
   8474..9062    -  misc_feature   WPRE: woodchuck hepatitis virus posttranscriptional regulatory element
   9089..9664    -  CDS            RAC1 (sequence partly withheld): RAC1_BOVIN - Experimental evidence at protein level: Swiss-Prot protein existence level 1. Plasma membrane-associated small GTPase which cycles between active GTP-bound and inactive GDP-bound states. In its active state, binds to a variety of effector proteins to regulate cellular responses such as secretory processes, phagocytosis of apoptotic cells, epithelial cell polarization, neurons adhesion, migration and differentiation, and growth-factor induced formation of membrane ruffles. Rac1 p21/rho GDI heterodimer is the active component of the cytosolic factor sigma 1, which is involved in sti
   9662..40      -  CDS            mVenus-Q69M (across the origin) (sequence partly withheld): mVenus-Q69M is a basic (constitutively fluorescent) yellow fluorescent protein published in 2010, derived from Aequorea victoria. It is reported to be a very rapidly-maturing monomer.
