[The description below was written by a language model from this plasmid's Addgene catalogue record and pLannotate feature annotations shown in this document.]
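Description:
pLenti-Rac1-2G is a lentiviral mammalian expression plasmid built on the pRRL-SV40(puro)_CMV(mcs) backbone and made for producing virus that delivers a second-generation Rac1 FRET biosensor. The transfer cassette is of the self-inactivating type. An RSV promoter fused to a truncated HIV-1 5' LTR drives the genomic RNA in packaging cells. It is followed by the Ψ packaging signal with a gag fragment, the Rev response element for nuclear export, and the cPPT/CTS. The cassette ends with a WPRE to boost transcript expression and a ΔU3 3' LTR, with an SV40 poly(A) signal and SV40 ori downstream. In bacteria the plasmid carries a ColE1/pUC-type origin, an f1 ori and ampicillin resistance. The catalogue nevertheless lists it as low copy and propagated in a recombination-reducing strain, as is usual for LTR-containing plasmids.

Two expression units sit within the provirus. An SV40 promoter drives puromycin N-acetyltransferase for selection of transduced cells, and the CMV enhancer/promoter drives the synthetic biosensor, which is recorded as carrying an N-terminal His-Myc tag. The annotated order of the single-chain sensor is the teal donor mTFP1, a fragment matching the PAK family kinase Pak2 (a Rac1/Cdc42 effector, presumably the GTPase-binding region), a Venus-type yellow acceptor, and Rac1 at the C terminus. In this kind of design, GTP-loaded Rac1 binds the effector fragment within the same molecule, which changes energy transfer between the two fluorophores and so reports Rac1 activity in living cells.

The catalogue sizes are inconsistent with each other. The sequenced record is 10,317 nt, which agrees with backbone plus insert rather than with the listed total of 8,110 bp.
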