Addgene plasmid #66111: pLenti-Rac1-2G
Purpose: Second generation Rac1 FRET biosensor for lentivirus production
Depositing lab: Olivier Pertz. Depositing organization: University of Basel. Publication: SrGAP2-Dependent Integration of Membrane Geometry and Slit-Robo-Repulsive Cues Regulates Fibroblast Contact Inhibition of Locomotion. Fritz RD, Menshykau D, Martin K, Reimann A, Pontelli V, Pertz O. Dev Cell. 2015 Sep 29. pii: S1534-5807(15)00582-1. doi: 10.1016/j.devcel.2015.09.002. PubMed 26439400.
Backbone
  Vector backbone: pLenti pRRL-SV40(puro)_CMV(mcs)
  Backbone size w/o insert (bp): 7711
  Total vector size (bp): 8110
  Vector type: Mammalian Expression, Lentiviral
  Selectable markers: Puromycin
Growth in bacteria
  Bacterial resistance: Ampicillin, 100 μg/mL
  Growth temperature: 37°C
  Growth strain: NEB Stable
  Copy number: Low Copy
Gene/Insert
  Gene/Insert name: Second generation Rac1 FRET biosensor (alt name: Rac1-2G)
  Species: Synthetic
  Insert size (bp): 2576
  Promoter: CMV
  Tag / fusion protein: His-Myc (N terminal on insert)
  Cloning method: Ligation Independent Cloning
  Sequencing primers: 5′ CGACTCTAGAGGATCCGGAGATATA; 3′ CTAGACTGCAGGATCCTGGTGATGGTGATGG
Terms and licenses: Academic/Nonprofit Terms; Industry Terms: Not Available to Industry
How to cite: pLenti-Rac1-2G was a gift from Olivier Pertz (Addgene plasmid # 66111 ; http://n2t.net/addgene:66111 ; RRID:Addgene_66111)
