>Addgene plasmid #66111 | pLenti-Rac1-2G | addgene partial sequence | sequence record 125137 | CMV-F 5'-CGCAAATGGGCGGTAGGCGTG-3'
GCAGAGCTCGTTTAGTGAACCGTCAGATCGCCTGGAGACGCCATCCACGCTGTTTTGACCTCCATAGAAG
ACACCGACTCTAGATACAATCAAAGGAGATATACCATGGCACACCATCACCACCATCACGGGAGCGGGGA
GCAGAAACTAATATCAGAGGAGGATCTTGGCTCAGGATCCTCCACCGACGGCATGGACGAGCTGTACAAG
GGTGCTAGCGGAGGAATGGTGAGCAAGGGCGAGGAGACCACAATGGGCGTAATCAAGCCCGACATGAAGA
TCAAGCTGAAGATGGAGGGCAACGTGAATGGCCACGCCTTCGTGATCGAGGGCGAGGGCGAGGGCAAGCC
CTACGACGGCACCAACACCATCAACCTGGAGGTGAAGGAGGGAGCCCCCCTGCCCTTCTCCTACGACATT
CTGACCACCGCGTTCGCCTACGGCAACAGGGCCTTCACCAAGTACCCCGACGACATCCCCAACTACTTCA
AGCAGTCCTTCCCCGAGGGCTACTCTTGGGAGCGCACCATGACCTTCGAGGACAAGGGCATCGTGAAGGT
GAAGTCCGACATCTCCATGGAGGAGGACTCCTTCATCTACGAGATACACCTCAAGGGCGAGAACTTCCCC
CCCAACGGCCCCGTGATGCAGAAGAAGACCACCGGCTGGGACGCCTCCACCGAGAGGATGTACGTGCGCG
ACGGCGTGCTGAAGGGCGACGTCAAGCACAAGCTGCTGCTGGAGGGCGGCGGCCACCACCGCGTTGACTT
CAAGACCATCTACAGGGCCAAGAAGGCGGTGAAGCTGCCCGACTATCACTTTGTGGACCACCGCATCGAG
ATCCTGAACCACGACAAGGACTACAACAAGGTGACCGTTTACGAGAGCGCCGTGGCCCGCAACTCCGGAA
AA
