>Addgene plasmid #66111 | pLenti-Rac1-2G | addgene partial sequence | sequence record 125138 | WPRE-R 5'-CATAGCGTAAAAGGAGCAACA-3'
AATTTTGTAATCCAGAGGTTGATTGTCGACGAATTCTGGTGCTCGAGTCACAACAGCAGGCATTTTCTCT
TCCTCTTCTTCACGGGAGGCGGGCA
[531 nt withheld, positions 96-626]
GGTACCCCCGGCGGCGGTCACGAACTCCAGCAGGACCATGTGATCGCGCTTCTCGTTGGGGTCTTTGCTC
AGGGCGGACTGGTAGCTCAGGTAGTGGTTGTCGGGCAGCAGCACGGGGCCGTCGCCGATGGGGGTGTTCT
GCTGGTAGTGGTCGGCGAGCTGCACGCCGCCGTCCTCGATGTTGTGGCGGATCTTGAAGTTGGCCTTGAT
GCCGTTCTTCTGCTTGTCGGC
